Addgene plasmid #130690: pLenti-CMV-SMCHD1-Exon37-41S.44R-48-3xFLAG
Purpose: Expresses human SMCHD1 Exon37-41S.44R-48 with a C-terminal 3xFLAG tag
Depositing lab: Stephen Tapscott. Depositing organization: Fred Hutchinson Cancer Center. Publication: Identification of SMCHD1 domains for nuclear localization, homo-dimerization, and protein cleavage. Hiramuki Y, Tapscott SJ. Skelet Muscle. 2018 Aug 2;8(1):24. doi: 10.1186/s13395-018-0172-z. PubMed 30071896.
Backbone
  Vector backbone: pLenti
  Backbone size w/o insert (bp): 7866
  Vector type: Mammalian Expression
  Selectable markers: Puromycin
Growth in bacteria
  Bacterial resistance: Ampicillin, 100 μg/mL
  Growth temperature: 37°C
  Growth strain: NEB Stable
  Copy number: High Copy
Gene/Insert
  Gene/Insert name: SMCHD1 Exon37-41S.44R-48
  Species: H. sapiens (human)
  Insert size (bp): 1140
  Mutation: 1M_T1522delinsM, G1720_Y1846del
  Entrez Gene: SMCHD1 (a.k.a. BAMS, FSHD2)
  Promoter: CMV
  Tag / fusion protein: 3xFLAG (C terminal on insert)
  Cloning method: Restriction Enzyme; 5′ cloning site Unknown (unknown if destroyed); 3′ cloning site Unknown (unknown if destroyed)
Terms and licenses: Academic/Nonprofit Terms; Industry Terms: Not Available to Industry
How to cite: pLenti-CMV-SMCHD1-Exon37-41S.44R-48-3xFLAG was a gift from Stephen Tapscott (Addgene plasmid # 130690 ; http://n2t.net/addgene:130690 ; RRID:Addgene_130690)
