[The description below was written by a language model from this plasmid's Addgene catalogue record and pLannotate feature annotations shown in this document.]
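Description:
pLenti-CMV-SMCHD1-Exon37-41S.44R-48-3xFLAG is a lentiviral-format mammalian expression plasmid of about 9 kb, built on a pLenti backbone. It is propagated in E. coli through a high-copy ColE1/pUC-type origin with ampicillin resistance (β-lactamase), and an f1 origin is also present. The viral framework has the layout of a third-generation transfer vector. An RSV promoter drives a truncated HIV-1 5' LTR, followed by the Ψ packaging signal with a partial gag sequence, the Rev response element and the cPPT/CTS. The downstream LTR is annotated only as a truncated LTR element, preceded by a nef remnant and followed by an SV40 polyadenylation signal and SV40 origin. These elements allow the genomic RNA to be packaged when helper functions are supplied in trans. The plasmid can also simply be transfected for expression.

The payload is a CMV enhancer/promoter driving a fragment of human SMCHD1 fused at its C-terminus to a 3xFLAG epitope, with a WPRE downstream to enhance transcript stability and expression. According to the record, the insert (about 1.1 kb) lacks the N-terminal portion of the protein, with residues 1 to 1522 replaced by a start methionine. It also carries an internal deletion of residues 1720 to 1846, leaving a C-terminal region described by exon boundaries in the construct name. A separate mouse PGK promoter drives puromycin N-acetyltransferase, so transduced or transfected mammalian cells can be selected with puromycin.

The construct belongs to a deletion series used to map SMCHD1 domains responsible for nuclear localization, homodimerization and protein cleavage. The FLAG tag serves for detection or immunoprecipitation of the truncated protein.
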