Features (pLannotate 1.2.2; 29 found; start..end, strand, type, name):
     19..135     +  misc_feature   cPPT/CTS: central polypurine tract and central termination sequence of HIV-1
    158..461     +  enhancer       CMV enhancer: human cytomegalovirus immediate early enhancer
    462..665     +  promoter       CMV promoter: human cytomegalovirus (CMV) immediate early promoter
    751..1818    +  CDS            SMCHD1 (fragment): SMHD1_HUMAN - Also known as KIAA0650 From Homo sapiens (Human).
   1819..1884    +  CDS            3xFLAG: three tandem FLAG® epitope tags, followed by an enterokinase cleavage site
   1894..2482    +  misc_feature   WPRE: woodchuck hepatitis virus posttranscriptional regulatory element
   2496..2995    +  promoter       PGK promoter: mouse phosphoglycerate kinase 1 promoter
   3016..3615    +  CDS            PuroR: puromycin N-acetyltransferase; pac from Streptomyces alboniger; confers resistance to puromycin
   3683..3820    +  CDS            nef (fragment): NEF_HV1LA - Experimental evidence at protein level: Swiss-Prot protein existence level 1. Extracellular Nef protein targets CD4(+) T-lymphocytes for apoptosis by interacting with CXCR4 surface receptors. From Human immunodeficiency virus type 1 group M subtype B (isolate Lai) (HIV-1).
   3806..3986    +  LTR            5' LTR (truncated): truncated 5' long terminal repeat (LTR) from HIV-1
   4058..4179    +  polyA_signal   SV40 poly(A) signal: SV40 polyadenylation signal
   4219..4354    +  rep_origin     SV40 ori: SV40 origin of replication
   4375..4393    -  promoter       T7 promoter: promoter for bacteriophage T7 RNA polymerase
   4401..4556    +  CDS            lacZα (fragment): LacZα fragment of β-galactosidase; lacZ fragment
   4561..4989    +  rep_origin     f1 ori (sequence partly withheld): f1 bacteriophage origin of replication; arrow indicates direction of (+) strand synthesis
   5042..5146    +  promoter       AmpR promoter: bla
   5147..6007    +  CDS            AmpR: β-lactamase; bla; confers resistance to ampicillin, carbenicillin, and related antibiotics
   6178..6766    +  rep_origin     ori: high-copy-number ColE1/pMB1/pBR322/pUC origin of replication
   6949..7041    +  CDS            lacI (fragment): lac repressor; lacI; The lac repressor binds to the lac operator to inhibit transcription in E. coli. This inhibition can be relieved by adding lactose or isopropyl-β-D-thiogalactopyranoside (IPTG).
   7054..7075    +  protein_bind   CAP binding site: CAP binding activates transcription in the presence of cAMP. E. coli catabolite activator protein
   7090..7120    +  promoter       lac promoter: promoter for the E. coli lac operon
   7128..7144    +  protein_bind   lac operator: The lac repressor binds to the lac operator to inhibit transcription in E. coli. This inhibition can be relieved by adding lactose or isopropyl-β-D-thiogalactopyranoside (IPTG). lac repressor encoded by lacI
   7189..7207    +  promoter       T3 promoter: promoter for bacteriophage T3 RNA polymerase
   7235..7461    +  promoter       RSV promoter: Rous sarcoma virus enhancer/promoter
   7462..7642    +  LTR            5' LTR (truncated): truncated 5' long terminal repeat (LTR) from HIV-1
   7689..7814    +  misc_feature   HIV-1 Ψ: packaging signal of human immunodeficiency virus type 1
   7798..8161    +  CDS            HIV-1 gag (fragment): gag protein from human immunodeficiency virus 1; gag
   8307..8540    +  misc_feature   RRE: The Rev response element (RRE) of HIV-1 allows for Rev-dependent mRNA export from the nucleus to the cytoplasm.
   8917..9017    +  CDS            Rev (fragment): human immunodeficiency virus 1 (HIV-1) Rev protein; rev; enhances nuclear export of unspliced and incompletely spliced viral mRNAs
>Addgene plasmid #130690 | pLenti-CMV-SMCHD1-Exon37-41S.44R-48-3xFLAG | addgene full sequence | sequence record 255560 | Addgene NGS Result
TCGACGGTATCGGTTAACTTTTAAAAGAAAAGGGGGGATTGGGGGGTACAGTGCAGGGGAAAGAATAGTA
GACATAATAGCAACAGACATACAAACTAAAGAATTACAAAAACAAATTACAAAATTCAAAATTTTATCGA
TAAGCTTGGGAGTTCCGCGTTACATAACTTACGGTAAATGGCCCGCCTGGCTGACCGCCCAACGACCCCC
GCCCATTGACGTCAATAATGACGTATGTTCCCATAGTAACGCCAATAGGGACTTTCCATTGACGTCAATG
GGTGGAGTATTTACGGTAAACTGCCCACTTGGCAGTACATCAAGTGTATCATATGCCAAGTACGCCCCCT
ATTGACGTCAATGACGGTAAATGGCCCGCCTGGCATTATGCCCAGTACATGACCTTATGGGACTTTCCTA
CTTGGCAGTACATCTACGTATTAGTCATCGCTATTACCATGGTGATGCGGTTTTGGCAGTACATCAATGG
GCGTGGATAGCGGTTTGACTCACGGGGATTTCCAAGTCTCCACCCCATTGACGTCAATGGGAGTTTGTTT
TGGCACCAAAATCAACGGGACTTTCCAAAATGTCGTAACAACTCCGCCCCATTGACGCAAATGGGCGGTA
GGCGTGTACGGTGGGAGGTCTATATAAGCAGAGCTCGTTTAGTGAACCGTCAGATCGCCTGGAGACGCCA
TCCACGCTGTTTTGACCTCCATAGAAGACACCGACTCTAGAGGATCCATGGATGACTACGACAACCATAC
TGGAATTGATTTGGTTGGCACTATAATAGCCACCATTAAAGGCTCTAATGAGGAAGATACTGATACCCCA
CTTTTTATTGGGAAAGTTAGAACACTTGAATTCCCCTTCGTGAATGGTTCGGCTGAAATCATGAGTCTGG
TGCTGGCAGAAAGTAGTCCTGGAAGGGATAGTACTGAATATTTTATTGTATTTGAGCCCCGGCTACCACT
TTTATCAAGAACCTTAGAACCATATATCCTACCGTTCATGTTTTACAATGATGTTAAGAAGCAGCAACAA
ATGGCAGCACTTACAAAAGAAAAGGACCAATTATCTCAGTCTATTGTTATGTATAAAAGTTTATTTGAAG
CCAGCCAACAGCTTCTTAATGAAATGAAATGTCAAGTTGAAGAAGCAAGATTAAAAGAGGCCCAATTGCG
AAATGAACTAAAAATACATAATATTGACATTCCTACAACACAACAGGTGCCACACATTGAAGCACTTCTG
AAAAGAAAGCTATCAGAACAAGAAGAACTGAAGAAAAAACCTAGAAGATCGTGTACTCTTCCAAACTATA
CTAAAGGCAGTAGAAAAGAGGTTGTTAAAATTACACACTGTCCTACACTGCTGACCAGAGATGGAGATCG
AATTCGAAGTAATGGAAAGTTTGGGGGCCTTCAGAATAAAGCTCCTCCAATGGATAAACTTCGGGGAATG
GTATTTGGAGCTCCAGTTCCAAAACAGTGTCTGATCTTAGGGGAACAAATAGATCTTCTTCAGCAGTATC
GTTCTGCTGTGTGCAAACTAGACAGTGTGAATAAGGATCTTAACAGTCAATTAGAGTACCTTCGCACTCC
GGATATGAGGAAGAAAAAGCAAGAACTTGATGAACATGAGAAAAATCTCAAACTAATAGAGGAAAAACTA
GGTATGACTCCCATACGTAAGTGTAATGACTCATTGCGTCATTCACCAAAGGTTGAGACGACAGATTGTC
CAGTTCCTCCTAAAAGAATGAGACGAGAAGCTACAAGACAAAATAGGATTATAACCAAAACAGATGTAGA
CTACAAAGACCATGACGGTGATTATAAAGATCATGACATCGATTACAAGGATGACGATGACAAGTGAGTC
GACAATCAACCTCTGGATTACAAAATTTGTGAAAGATTGACTGGTATTCTTAACTATGTTGCTCCTTTTA
CGCTATGTGGATACGCTGCTTTAATGCCTTTGTATCATGCTATTGCTTCCCGTATGGCTTTCATTTTCTC
CTCCTTGTATAAATCCTGGTTGCTGTCTCTTTATGAGGAGTTGTGGCCCGTTGTCAGGCAACGTGGCGTG
GTGTGCACTGTGTTTGCTGACGCAACCCCCACTGGTTGGGGCATTGCCACCACCTGTCAGCTCCTTTCCG
GGACTTTCGCTTTCCCCCTCCCTATTGCCACGGCGGAACTCATCGCCGCCTGCCTTGCCCGCTGCTGGAC
AGGGGCTCGGCTGTTGGGCACTGACAATTCCGTGGTGTTGTCGGGGAAGCTGACGTCCTTTCCATGGCTG
CTCGCCTGTGTTGCCACCTGGATTCTGCGCGGGACGTCCTTCTGCTACGTCCCTTCGGCCCTCAATCCAG
CGGACCTTCCTTCCCGCGGCCTGCTGCCGGCTCTGCGGCCTCTTCCGCGTCTTCGCCTTCGCCCTCAGAC
GAGTCGGATCTCCCTTTGGGCCGCCTCCCCGCCTGGAATTCTACCGGGTAGGGGAGGCGCTTTTCCCAAG
GCAGTCTGGAGCATGCGCTTTAGCAGCCCCGCTGGGCACTTGGCGCTACACAAGTGGCCTCTGGCCTCGC
ACACATTCCACATCCACCGGTAGGCGCCAACCGGCTCCGTTCTTTGGTGGCCCCTTCGCGCCACCTTCTA
CTCCTCCCCTAGTCAGGAAGTTCCCCCCCGCCCCGCAGCTCGCGTCGTGCAGGACGTGACAAATGGAAGT
AGCACGTCTCACTAGTCTCGTGCAGATGGACAGCACCGCTGAGCAATGGAAGCGGGTAGGCCTTTGGGGC
AGCGGCCAATAGCAGCTTTGCTCCTTCGCTTTCTGGGCTCAGAGGCTGGGAAGGGGTGGGTCCGGGGGCG
GGCTCAGGGGCGGGCTCAGGGGCGGGGCGGGCGCCCGAAGGTCCTCCGGAGGCCCGGCATTCTGCACGCT
TCAAAAGCGCACGTCTGCCGCGCTGTTCTCCTCTTCCTCATCTCCGGGCCTTTCGACCTGCAGCCCAAGC
TTACCATGACCGAGTACAAGCCCACGGTGCGCCTCGCCACCCGCGACGACGTCCCCAGGGCCGTACGCAC
CCTCGCCGCCGCGTTCGCCGACTACCCCGCCACGCGCCACACCGTCGATCCGGACCGCCACATCGAGCGG
GTCACCGAGCTGCAAGAACTCTTCCTCACGCGCGTCGGGCTCGACATCGGCAAGGTGTGGGTCGCGGACG
ACGGCGCCGCGGTGGCGGTCTGGACCACGCCGGAGAGCGTCGAAGCGGGGGCGGTGTTCGCCGAGATCGG
CCCGCGCATGGCCGAGTTGAGCGGTTCCCGGCTGGCCGCGCAGCAACAGATGGAAGGCCTCCTGGCGCCG
CACCGGCCCAAGGAGCCCGCGTGGTTCCTGGCCACCGTCGGCGTCTCGCCCGACCACCAGGGCAAGGGTC
TGGGCAGCGCCGTCGTGCTCCCCGGAGTGGAGGCGGCCGAGCGCGCCGGGGTGCCCGCCTTCCTGGAGAC
CTCCGCGCCCCGCAACCTCCCCTTCTACGAGCGGCTCGGCTTCACCGTCACCGCCGACGTCGAGGTGCCC
GAAGGACCGCGCACCTGGTGCATGACCCGCAAGCCCGGTGCCTGACGCCCGCCCCACGACCCGCAGCGCC
CGACCGAAAGGAGCGCACGACCCCATGCATCTCGAGGGCCCGGTACCTTTAAGACCAATGACTTACAAGG
CAGCTGTAGATCTTAGCCACTTTTTAAAAGAAAAGGGGGGACTGGAAGGGCTAGCTCACTCCCAACGAAG
ACAAGATCTGCTTTTTGCTTGTACTGGGTCTCTCTGGTTAGACCAGATCTGAGCCTGGGAGCTCTCTGGC
TAACTAGGGAACCCACTGCTTAAGCCTCAATAAAGCTTGCCTTGAGTGCTTCAAGTAGTGTGTGCCCGTC
TGTTGTGTGACTCTGGTAACTAGAGATCCCTCAGACCCTTTTAGTCAGTGTGGAAAATCTCTAGCAGTAG
TAGTTCATGTCATCTTATTATTCAGTATTTATAACTTGCAAAGAAATGAATATCAGAGAGTGAGAGGAAC
TTGTTTATTGCAGCTTATAATGGTTACAAATAAAGCAATAGCATCACAAATTTCACAAATAAAGCATTTT
TTTCACTGCATTCTAGTTGTGGTTTGTCCAAACTCATCAATGTATCTTATCATGTCTGGCTCTAGCTATC
CCGCCCCTAACTCCGCCCATCCCGCCCCTAACTCCGCCCAGTTCCGCCCATTCTCCGCCCCATGGCTGAC
TAATTTTTTTTATTTATGCAGAGGCCGAGGCCGCCTCGGCCTCTGAGCTATTCCAGAAGTAGTGAGGAGG
CTTTTTTGGAGGCCTAGGGACGTACCCAATTCGCCCTATAGTGAGTCGTATTACGCGCGCTCACTGGCCG
TCGTTTTACAACGTCGTGACTGGGAAAACCCTGGCGTTACCCAACTTAATCGCCTTGCAGCACATCCCCC
TTTCGCCAGCTGGCGTAATAGCGAAGAGGCCCGCACCGATCGCCCTTCCCAACAGTTGCGCAGCCTGAAT
GGCGAATGGG
[124 nt withheld, positions 4561-4684]
C
[91 nt withheld, positions 4686-4776]
A
[49 nt withheld, positions 4778-4826]
CCTTTGACGTTGGAGTCCACGTTCTTT
[37 nt withheld, positions 4854-4890]
ACCCTATCTCGGTCTATTCTTTTGATTTATAAGGGATTTTGCCGATTTCGGCCTATTGGTTAAAAAATGA
GCTGATTTAACAAAAATTTAACGCGAATTTTAACAAAATATTAACGCTTACAATTTAGGTGGCACTTTTC
GGGGAAATGTGCGCGGAACCCCTATTTGTTTATTTTTCTAAATACATTCAAATATGTATCCGCTCATGAG
ACAATAACCCTGATAAATGCTTCAATAATATTGAAAAAGGAAGAGTATGAGTATTCAACATTTCCGTGTC
GCCCTTATTCCCTTTTTTGCGGCATTTTGCCTTCCTGTTTTTGCTCACCCAGAAACGCTGGTGAAAGTAA
AAGATGCTGAAGATCAGTTGGGTGCACGAGTGGGTTACATCGAACTGGATCTCAACAGCGGTAAGATCCT
TGAGAGTTTTCGCCCCGAAGAACGTTTTCCAATGATGAGCACTTTTAAAGTTCTGCTATGTGGCGCGGTA
TTATCCCGTATTGACGCCGGGCAAGAGCAACTCGGTCGCCGCATACACTATTCTCAGAATGACTTGGTTG
AGTACTCACCAGTCACAGAAAAGCATCTTACGGATGGCATGACAGTAAGAGAATTATGCAGTGCTGCCAT
AACCATGAGTGATAACACTGCGGCCAACTTACTTCTGACAACGATCGGAGGACCGAAGGAGCTAACCGCT
TTTTTGCACAACATGGGGGATCATGTAACTCGCCTTGATCGTTGGGAACCGGAGCTGAATGAAGCCATAC
CAAACGACGAGCGTGACACCACGATGCCTGTAGCAATGGCAACAACGTTGCGCAAACTATTAACTGGCGA
ACTACTTACTCTAGCTTCCCGGCAACAATTAATAGACTGGATGGAGGCGGATAAAGTTGCAGGACCACTT
CTGCGCTCGGCCCTTCCGGCTGGCTGGTTTATTGCTGATAAATCTGGAGCCGGTGAGCGTGGGTCTCGCG
GTATCATTGCAGCACTGGGGCCAGATGGTAAGCCCTCCCGTATCGTAGTTATCTACACGACGGGGAGTCA
GGCAACTATGGATGAACGAAATAGACAGATCGCTGAGATAGGTGCCTCACTGATTAAGCATTGGTAACTG
TCAGACCAAGTTTACTCATATATACTTTAGATTGATTTAAAACTTCATTTTTAATTTAAAAGGATCTAGG
TGAAGATCCTTTTTGATAATCTCATGACCAAAATCCCTTAACGTGAGTTTTCGTTCCACTGAGCGTCAGA
CCCCGTAGAAAAGATCAAAGGATCTTCTTGAGATCCTTTTTTTCTGCGCGTAATCTGCTGCTTGCAAACA
AAAAAACCACCGCTACCAGCGGTGGTTTGTTTGCCGGATCAAGAGCTACCAACTCTTTTTCCGAAGGTAA
CTGGCTTCAGCAGAGCGCAGATACCAAATACTGTTCTTCTAGTGTAGCCGTAGTTAGGCCACCACTTCAA
GAACTCTGTAGCACCGCCTACATACCTCGCTCTGCTAATCCTGTTACCAGTGGCTGCTGCCAGTGGCGAT
AAGTCGTGTCTTACCGGGTTGGACTCAAGACGATAGTTACCGGATAAGGCGCAGCGGTCGGGCTGAACGG
GGGGTTCGTGCACACAGCCCAGCTTGGAGCGAACGACCTACACCGAACTGAGATACCTACAGCGTGAGCT
ATGAGAAAGCGCCACGCTTCCCGAAGGGAGAAAGGCGGACAGGTATCCGGTAAGCGGCAGGGTCGGAACA
GGAGAGCGCACGAGGGAGCTTCCAGGGGGAAACGCCTGGTATCTTTATAGTCCTGTCGGGTTTCGCCACC
TCTGACTTGAGCGTCGATTTTTGTGATGCTCGTCAGGGGGGCGGAGCCTATGGAAAAACGCCAGCAACGC
GGCCTTTTTACGGTTCCTGGCCTTTTGCTGGCCTTTTGCTCACATGTTCTTTCCTGCGTTATCCCCTGAT
TCTGTGGATAACCGTATTACCGCCTTTGAGTGAGCTGATACCGCTCGCCGCAGCCGAACGACCGAGCGCA
GCGAGTCAGTGAGCGAGGAAGCGGAAGAGCGCCCAATACGCAAACCGCCTCTCCCCGCGCGTTGGCCGAT
TCATTAATGCAGCTGGCACGACAGGTTTCCCGACTGGAAAGCGGGCAGTGAGCGCAACGCAATTAATGTG
AGTTAGCTCACTCATTAGGCACCCCAGGCTTTACACTTTATGCTTCCGGCTCGTATGTTGTGTGGAATTG
TGAGCGGATAACAATTTCACACAGGAAACAGCTATGACCATGATTACGCCAAGCGCGCAATTAACCCTCA
CTAAAGGGAACAAAAGCTGGAGCTGCAAGCTTAATGTAGTCTTATGCAATACTCTTGTAGTCTTGCAACA
TGGTAACGATGAGTTAGCAACATGCCTTACAAGGAGAGAAAAAGCACCGTGCATGCCGATTGGTGGAAGT
AAGGTGGTACGATCGTGCCTTATTAGGAAGGCAACAGACGGGTCTGACATGGATTGGACGAACCACTGAA
TTGCCGCATTGCAGAGATATTGTATTTAAGTGCCTAGCTCGATACATAAACGGGTCTCTCTGGTTAGACC
AGATCTGAGCCTGGGAGCTCTCTGGCTAACTAGGGAACCCACTGCTTAAGCCTCAATAAAGCTTGCCTTG
AGTGCTTCAAGTAGTGTGTGCCCGTCTGTTGTGTGACTCTGGTAACTAGAGATCCCTCAGACCCTTTTAG
TCAGTGTGGAAAATCTCTAGCAGTGGCGCCCGAACAGGGACTTGAAAGCGAAAGGGAAACCAGAGGAGCT
CTCTCGACGCAGGACTCGGCTTGCTGAAGCGCGCACGGCAAGAGGCGAGGGGCGGCGACTGGTGAGTACG
CCAAAAATTTTGACTAGCGGAGGCTAGAAGGAGAGAGATGGGTGCGAGAGCGTCAGTATTAAGCGGGGGA
GAATTAGATCGCGATGGGAAAAAATTCGGTTAAGGCCAGGGGGAAAGAAAAAATATAAATTAAAACATAT
AGTATGGGCAAGCAGGGAGCTAGAACGATTCGCAGTTAATCCTGGCCTGTTAGAAACATCAGAAGGCTGT
AGACAAATACTGGGACAGCTACAACCATCCCTTCAGACAGGATCAGAAGAACTTAGATCATTATATAATA
CAGTAGCAACCCTCTATTGTGTGCATCAAAGGATAGAGATAAAAGACACCAAGGAAGCTTTAGACAAGAT
AGAGGAAGAGCAAAACAAAAGTAAGACCACCGCACAGCAAGCGGCCGCTGATCTTCAGACCTGGAGGAGG
AGATATGAGGGACAATTGGAGAAGTGAATTATATAAATATAAAGTAGTAAAAATTGAACCATTAGGAGTA
GCACCCACCAAGGCAAAGAGAAGAGTGGTGCAGAGAGAAAAAAGAGCAGTGGGAATAGGAGCTTTGTTCC
TTGGGTTCTTGGGAGCAGCAGGAAGCACTATGGGCGCAGCGTCAATGACGCTGACGGTACAGGCCAGACA
ATTATTGTCTGGTATAGTGCAGCAGCAGAACAATTTGCTGAGGGCTATTGAGGCGCAACAGCATCTGTTG
CAACTCACAGTCTGGGGCATCAAGCAGCTCCAGGCAAGAATCCTGGCTGTGGAAAGATACCTAAAGGATC
AACAGCTCCTGGGGATTTGGGGTTGCTCTGGAAAACTCATTTGCACCACTGCTGTGCCTTGGAATGCTAG
TTGGAGTAATAAATCTCTGGAACAGATTTGGAATCACACGACCTGGATGGAGTGGGACAGAGAAATTAAC
AATTACACAAGCTTAATACACTCCTTAATTGAAGAATCGCAAAACCAGCAAGAAAAGAATGAACAAGAAT
TATTGGAATTAGATAAATGGGCAAGTTTGTGGAATTGGTTTAACATAACAAATTGGCTGTGGTATATAAA
ATTATTCATAATGATAGTAGGAGGCTTGGTAGGTTTAAGAATAGTTTTTGCTGTACTTTCTATAGTGAAT
AGAGTTAGGCAGGGATATTCACCATTATCGTTTCAGACCCACCTCCCAACCCCGAGGGGACCCGACAGGC
CCGAAGGAATAGAAGAAGAAGGTGGAGAGAGAGACAGAGACAGATCCATTCGATTAGTGAACGGATC
